Addgene plasmid #126423: CaMKIV-DCTK75E
Purpose: A kinase-dead mutant of CaMK IV (C-terminal regulatory domains removed making the enzyme constitutively active)
Depositing lab: Douglas Black. Depositing organization: University of California, Los Angeles (UCLA). Publication: A CaMK IV responsive RNA element mediates depolarization-induced alternative splicing of ion channels. Xie J, Black DL. Nature. 2001 Apr 19;410(6831):936-9. doi: 10.1038/35073593. PubMed 11309619.
Backbone
  Vector backbone: pcDNA3.1
  Backbone manufacturer: Invitrogen
  Backbone size w/o insert (bp): 5428
  Total vector size (bp): 6423
  Vector type: Mammalian Expression
  Selectable markers: Neomycin (select with G418)
Growth in bacteria
  Bacterial resistance: Ampicillin, 100 μg/mL
  Growth temperature: 37°C
  Growth strain: DH5alpha
  Copy number: High Copy
Gene/Insert
  Gene/Insert name: calcium/calmodulin-dependent protein kinase IV kinase-dead mutant (alt names: CAMK IV kinase-dead mutant; CAMK 4 kinase-dead mutant)
  Species: H. sapiens (human)
  Insert size (bp): 989
  Mutation: changed lysine 75 to glutamic acid
  GenBank ID: NM_001744
  Entrez Gene: CAMK4 (a.k.a. CaMK IV, CaMK-GR, CaMKIV, caMK)
  Tag / fusion protein: FLAG (N terminal on insert)
Terms and licenses: Academic/Nonprofit Terms; Industry Terms: Not Available to Industry
How to cite: CaMKIV-DCTK75E was a gift from Douglas Black (Addgene plasmid # 126423 ; http://n2t.net/addgene:126423 ; RRID:Addgene_126423)
