[The description below was written by a language model from this plasmid's Addgene catalogue record and pLannotate feature annotations shown in this document.]
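Description:
CaMKIV-DCTK75E is a mammalian expression plasmid built on the pcDNA3.1 backbone, about 6.4 kb in total, that encodes a truncated, catalytically inactive form of human calcium/calmodulin-dependent protein kinase IV (CAMK4). It is maintained in E. coli through a high-copy ColE1/pUC-type origin with ampicillin selection from the β-lactamase gene, and it also carries an f1 phage origin. For mammalian cells, an SV40 early promoter drives the neomycin phosphotransferase gene, terminated by an SV40 polyadenylation signal, so stably transfected cells can be selected with G418. The short annotated fragments of bom, HIV-1 LTR, ble, lacI and the lac promoter/operator region appear to be backbone remnants or partial similarity matches rather than functional parts of the design.

The expression cassette uses the CMV immediate-early enhancer and promoter, followed by a T7 promoter that could support in vitro transcription, then an N-terminal FLAG epitope fused to a roughly 1 kb CAMK4 fragment, and ends with the bovine growth hormone polyadenylation signal. The insert lacks the C-terminal regulatory domains, a deletion that on its own makes the enzyme constitutively active and independent of calcium/calmodulin. Here it is combined with a lysine 75 to glutamic acid substitution that abolishes kinase activity. The construct therefore serves as the kinase-dead counterpart of the constitutively active truncation, letting users test whether an effect of CaMK IV overexpression requires its catalytic function. The FLAG tag allows detection of the expressed protein. The associated publication concerns a CaMK IV-responsive RNA element that mediates depolarization-induced alternative splicing of ion channel transcripts, which is the context in which this control was used.
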