Features (pLannotate 1.2.2; 21 found; start..end, strand, type, name):
     30..82      -  misc_feature   bom (fragment): basis of mobility region from pBR322
    237..616     +  enhancer       CMV enhancer: human cytomegalovirus immediate early enhancer
    617..820     +  promoter       CMV promoter: human cytomegalovirus (CMV) immediate early promoter
    816..849     +  LTR            5' LTR (truncated) (fragment): truncated 5' long terminal repeat (LTR) from HIV-1
    865..883     +  promoter       T7 promoter: promoter for bacteriophage T7 RNA polymerase
    948..967     +  CDS            FLAG (fragment): FLAG® epitope tag, followed by an enterokinase cleavage site
    969..1916    +  CDS            CAMK4 (fragment): KCC4_HUMAN - Also known as CAMK, CAMK-GR, CAMKIV. Experimental evidence at protein level: Swiss-Prot protein existence level 1. Calcium/calmodulin-dependent protein kinase that operates in the calcium-triggered CaMKK-CaMK4 signaling cascade and regulates, mainly by phosphorylation, the activity of several transcription activators, such as CREB1, MEF2D, JUN and RORA, which play pivotal roles in immune response, inflammation, and memory consolidation. In the thymus, regulates the CD4(+)/CD8(+) double positive thymocytes selection threshold during T-cell ontogeny. In CD4 memory T-cells, is requir
   2019..2243    +  polyA_signal   bGH poly(A) signal: bovine growth hormone polyadenylation signal
   2247..2268    +  promoter       SV40 promoter (fragment): SV40 enhancer and early promoter
   2289..2717    +  rep_origin     f1 ori (sequence partly withheld): f1 bacteriophage origin of replication; arrow indicates direction of (+) strand synthesis
   2731..3060    +  promoter       SV40 promoter: SV40 enhancer and early promoter
   3127..3918    +  CDS            neo: KKA2_KLEPN - Also known as kan, nptII. Experimental evidence at protein level: Swiss-Prot protein existence level 1. Resistance to kanamycin, neomycin, paromomycin, ribostamycin, butirosin and gentamicin B. From Klebsiella pneumoniae.
   3942..4100    +  CDS            ble (fragment): BLE_KLEPN - Experimental evidence at protein level: Swiss-Prot protein existence level 1. Binding protein with a strong affinity to the bleomycin family of antibiotics. Binds to CL990; an antimitotic-antibiotic compound. From Klebsiella pneumoniae.
   4095..4216    +  polyA_signal   SV40 poly(A) signal: SV40 polyadenylation signal
   4289..4305    -  protein_bind   lac operator: The lac repressor binds to the lac operator to inhibit transcription in E. coli. This inhibition can be relieved by adding lactose or isopropyl-β-D-thiogalactopyranoside (IPTG). lac repressor encoded by lacI
   4313..4343    -  promoter       lac promoter: promoter for the E. coli lac operon
   4358..4379    -  protein_bind   CAP binding site: CAP binding activates transcription in the presence of cAMP. E. coli catabolite activator protein
   4392..4484    -  CDS            lacI (fragment): lac repressor; lacI; The lac repressor binds to the lac operator to inhibit transcription in E. coli. This inhibition can be relieved by adding lactose or isopropyl-β-D-thiogalactopyranoside (IPTG).
   4667..5255    -  rep_origin     ori: high-copy-number ColE1/pMB1/pBR322/pUC origin of replication
   5426..6286    -  CDS            AmpR: β-lactamase; bla; confers resistance to ampicillin, carbenicillin, and related antibiotics
   6287..6391    -  promoter       AmpR promoter: bla
>Addgene plasmid #126423 | CaMKIV-DCTK75E | addgene full sequence | sequence record 249663 | Addgene NGS Result
TCGACGGATCGGGAGATCTCCCGATCCCCTATGGTGCACTCTCAGTACAATCTGCTCTGATGCCGCATAG
TTAAGCCAGTATCTGCTCCCTGCTTGTGTGTTGGAGGTCGCTGAGTAGTGCGCGAGCAAAATTTAAGCTA
CAACAAGGCAAGGCTTGACCGACAATTGCATGAAGAATCTGCTTAGGGTTAGGCGTTTTGCGCTGCTTCG
CGATGTACGGGCCAGATATACGCGTTGACATTGATTATTGACTAGTTATTAATAGTAATCAATTACGGGG
TCATTAGTTCATAGCCCATATATGGAGTTCCGCGTTACATAACTTACGGTAAATGGCCCGCCTGGCTGAC
CGCCCAACGACCCCCGCCCATTGACGTCAATAATGACGTATGTTCCCATAGTAACGCCAATAGGGACTTT
CCATTGACGTCAATGGGTGGAGTATTTACGGTAAACTGCCCACTTGGCAGTACATCAAGTGTATCATATG
CCAAGTACGCCCCCTATTGACGTCAATGACGGTAAATGGCCCGCCTGGCATTATGCCCAGTACATGACCT
TATGGGACTTTCCTACTTGGCAGTACATCTACGTATTAGTCATCGCTATTACCATGGTGATGCGGTTTTG
GCAGTACATCAATGGGCGTGGATAGCGGTTTGACTCACGGGGATTTCCAAGTCTCCACCCCATTGACGTC
AATGGGAGTTTGTTTTGGCACCAAAATCAACGGGACTTTCCAAAATGTCGTAACAACTCCGCCCCATTGA
CGCAAATGGGCGGTAGGCGTGTACGGTGGGAGGTCTATATAAGCAGAGCTCTCTGGCTAACTAGAGAACC
CACTGCTTACTGGCTTATCGAAATTAATACGACTCACTATAGGGAGACCCAAGCTGGCTAGCGTTTAAAC
TTAAGCTTGGTACCGAGCTCGGATCTCTGAGATGGACTACAAGGACGACGATGACAAACTCAAAGTCACG
GTGCCCTCCTGCTCCGCCTCGTCCTGCTCTTCGGTCACCGCCAGTGCGGCCCCGGGGACCGCGAGCCTCG
TCCCGGATTACTGGATCGACGGCTCCAACAGGGATGCGCTGAGCGATTTCTTCGAGGTGGAGTCGGAGCT
GGGACGGGGTGCTACATCCATTGTGTACAGATGCAAACAGAAGGGGACCCAGAAGCCTTATGCTCTCGAG
GTGTTAAAGAAAACAGTGGACAAAAAAATCGTAAGAACTGAGATAGGAGTTCTTCTTCGCCTCTCACATC
CAAACATTATAAAACTTAAAGAGATATTTGAAACCCCTACAGAAATCAGTCTGGTCCTAGAACTCGTCAC
AGGAGGAGAACTGTTTGATAGGATTGTGGAAAAGGGATATTACAGTGAGCGAGATGCTGCAGATGCCGTT
AAACAAATCCTGGAGGCAGTTGCTTATCTACATGAAAATGGGATTGTCCATCGTGATCTCAAACCAGAGA
ATCTTCTTTATGCAACTCCAGCCCCAGATGCACCACTCAAAATCGCTGATTTTGGACTCTCTAAAATTGT
GGAACATCAAGTGCTCATGAAGACAGTATGTGGAACCCCAGGGTACTGCGCACCTGAAATTCTTAGAGGT
TGTGCCTATGGACCTGAGGTGGACATGTGGTCTGTAGGAATAATCACCTACATCTTACTTTGTGGATTTG
AACCATTCTATGATGAAAGAGGCGATCAGTTCATGTTCAGGAGAATTCTGAATTGTGAATATTACTTTAT
CTCCCCCTGGTGGGATGAAGTATCTCTAAATGCCAAGGACTTGGTCAGAAAATTAATTGTTTTGGATCCA
AAGAAACGGCTGACTACATTTCAAGCTCTCCAGCATCCGTGGGTCACAGGTAAAGCAGCCAATTTTGTAC
ACATGGATACCGCTCAAAAGAAGCTCTAGAGATCCACTAGTCCAGTGTGGTGGAATTCTGCAGATATCCA
GCACAGTGGCGGCCGCTCGAGTCTAGAGGGCCCGTTTAAACCCGCTGATCAGCCTCGACTGTGCCTTCTA
GTTGCCAGCCATCTGTTGTTTGCCCCTCCCCCGTGCCTTCCTTGACCCTGGAAGGTGCCACTCCCACTGT
CCTTTCCTAATAAAATGAGGAAATTGCATCGCATTGTCTGAGTAGGTGTCATTCTATTCTGGGGGGTGGG
GTGGGGCAGGACAGCAAGGGGGAGGATTGGGAAGACAATAGCAGGCATGCTGGGGATGCGGTGGGCTCTA
TGGCTTCTGAGGCGGAAAGAACCAGCTGGGGCTCTAGGGGGTATCCCC
[124 nt withheld, positions 2289-2412]
C
[91 nt withheld, positions 2414-2504]
A
[49 nt withheld, positions 2506-2554]
CCTTTGACGTTGGAGTCCACGTTCTTT
[37 nt withheld, positions 2582-2618]
ACCCTATCTCGGTCTATTCTTTTGATTTATAAGGGATTTTGCCGATTTCGGCCTATTGGTTAAAAAATGA
GCTGATTTAACAAAAATTTAACGCGAATTAATTCTGTGGAATGTGTGTCAGTTAGGGTGTGGAAAGTCCC
CAGGCTCCCCAGCAGGCAGAAGTATGCAAAGCATGCATCTCAATTAGTCAGCAACCAGGTGTGGAAAGTC
CCCAGGCTCCCCAGCAGGCAGAAGTATGCAAAGCATGCATCTCAATTAGTCAGCAACCATAGTCCCGCCC
CTAACTCCGCCCATCCCGCCCCTAACTCCGCCCAGTTCCGCCCATTCTCCGCCCCATGGCTGACTAATTT
TTTTTATTTATGCAGAGGCCGAGGCCGCCTCTGCCTCTGAGCTATTCCAGAAGTAGTGAGGAGGCTTTTT
TGGAGGCCTAGGCTTTTGCAAAAAGCTCCCGGGAGCTTGTATATCCATTTTCGGATCTGATCAAGAGACA
GGATGAGGATCGTTTCGCATGATTGAACAAGATGGATTGCACGCAGGTTCTCCGGCCGCTTGGGTGGAGA
GGCTATTCGGCTATGACTGGGCACAACAGACAATCGGCTGCTCTGATGCCGCCGTGTTCCGGCTGTCAGC
GCAGGGGCGCCCGGTTCTTTTTGTCAAGACCGACCTGTCCGGTGCCCTGAATGAACTGCAGGACGAGGCA
GCGCGGCTATCGTGGCTGGCCACGACGGGCGTTCCTTGCGCAGCTGTGCTCGACGTTGTCACTGAAGCGG
GAAGGGACTGGCTGCTATTGGGCGAAGTGCCGGGGCAGGATCTCCTGTCATCTCACCTTGCTCCTGCCGA
GAAAGTATCCATCATGGCTGATGCAATGCGGCGGCTGCATACGCTTGATCCGGCTACCTGCCCATTCGAC
CACCAAGCGAAACATCGCATCGAGCGAGCACGTACTCGGATGGAAGCCGGTCTTGTCGATCAGGATGATC
TGGACGAAGAGCATCAGGGGCTCGCGCCAGCCGAACTGTTCGCCAGGCTCAAGGCGCGCATGCCCGACGG
CGAGGATCTCGTCGTGACCCATGGCGATGCCTGCTTGCCGAATATCATGGTGGAAAATGGCCGCTTTTCT
GGATTCATCGACTGTGGCCGGCTGGGTGTGGCGGACCGCTATCAGGACATAGCGTTGGCTACCCGTGATA
TTGCTGAAGAGCTTGGCGGCGAATGGGCTGACCGCTTCCTCGTGCTTTACGGTATCGCCGCTCCCGATTC
GCAGCGCATCGCCTTCTATCGCCTTCTTGACGAGTTCTTCTGAGCGGGACTCTGGGGTTCGAAATGACCG
ACCAAGCGACGCCCAACCTGCCATCACGAGATTTCGATTCCACCGCCGCCTTCTATGAAAGGTTGGGCTT
CGGAATCGTTTTCCGGGACGCCGGCTGGATGATCCTCCAGCGCGGGGATCTCATGCTGGAGTTCTTCGCC
CACCCCAACTTGTTTATTGCAGCTTATAATGGTTACAAATAAAGCAATAGCATCACAAATTTCACAAATA
AAGCATTTTTTTCACTGCATTCTAGTTGTGGTTTGTCCAAACTCATCAATGTATCTTATCATGTCTGTAT
ACCGTCGACCTCTAGCTAGAGCTTGGCGTAATCATGGTCATAGCTGTTTCCTGTGTGAAATTGTTATCCG
CTCACAATTCCACACAACATACGAGCCGGAAGCATAAAGTGTAAAGCCTGGGGTGCCTAATGAGTGAGCT
AACTCACATTAATTGCGTTGCGCTCACTGCCCGCTTTCCAGTCGGGAAACCTGTCGTGCCAGCTGCATTA
ATGAATCGGCCAACGCGCGGGGAGAGGCGGTTTGCGTATTGGGCGCTCTTCCGCTTCCTCGCTCACTGAC
TCGCTGCGCTCGGTCGTTCGGCTGCGGCGAGCGGTATCAGCTCACTCAAAGGCGGTAATACGGTTATCCA
CAGAATCAGGGGATAACGCAGGAAAGAACATGTGAGCAAAAGGCCAGCAAAAGGCCAGGAACCGTAAAAA
GGCCGCGTTGCTGGCGTTTTTCCATAGGCTCCGCCCCCCTGACGAGCATCACAAAAATCGACGCTCAAGT
CAGAGGTGGCGAAACCCGACAGGACTATAAAGATACCAGGCGTTTCCCCCTGGAAGCTCCCTCGTGCGCT
CTCCTGTTCCGACCCTGCCGCTTACCGGATACCTGTCCGCCTTTCTCCCTTCGGGAAGCGTGGCGCTTTC
TCATAGCTCACGCTGTAGGTATCTCAGTTCGGTGTAGGTCGTTCGCTCCAAGCTGGGCTGTGTGCACGAA
CCCCCCGTTCAGCCCGACCGCTGCGCCTTATCCGGTAACTATCGTCTTGAGTCCAACCCGGTAAGACACG
ACTTATCGCCACTGGCAGCAGCCACTGGTAACAGGATTAGCAGAGCGAGGTATGTAGGCGGTGCTACAGA
GTTCTTGAAGTGGTGGCCTAACTACGGCTACACTAGAAGAACAGTATTTGGTATCTGCGCTCTGCTGAAG
CCAGTTACCTTCGGAAAAAGAGTTGGTAGCTCTTGATCCGGCAAACAAACCACCGCTGGTAGCGGTGGTT
TTTTTGTTTGCAAGCAGCAGATTACGCGCAGAAAAAAAGGATCTCAAGAAGATCCTTTGATCTTTTCTAC
GGGGTCTGACGCTCAGTGGAACGAAAACTCACGTTAAGGGATTTTGGTCATGAGATTATCAAAAAGGATC
TTCACCTAGATCCTTTTAAATTAAAAATGAAGTTTTAAATCAATCTAAAGTATATATGAGTAAACTTGGT
CTGACAGTTACCAATGCTTAATCAGTGAGGCACCTATCTCAGCGATCTGTCTATTTCGTTCATCCATAGT
TGCCTGACTCCCCGTCGTGTAGATAACTACGATACGGGAGGGCTTACCATCTGGCCCCAGTGCTGCAATG
ATACCGCGAGACCCACGCTCACCGGCTCCAGATTTATCAGCAATAAACCAGCCAGCCGGAAGGGCCGAGC
GCAGAAGTGGTCCTGCAACTTTATCCGCCTCCATCCAGTCTATTAATTGTTGCCGGGAAGCTAGAGTAAG
TAGTTCGCCAGTTAATAGTTTGCGCAACGTTGTTGCCATTGCTACAGGCATCGTGGTGTCACGCTCGTCG
TTTGGTATGGCTTCATTCAGCTCCGGTTCCCAACGATCAAGGCGAGTTACATGATCCCCCATGTTGTGCA
AAAAAGCGGTTAGCTCCTTCGGTCCTCCGATCGTTGTCAGAAGTAAGTTGGCCGCAGTGTTATCACTCAT
GGTTATGGCAGCACTGCATAATTCTCTTACTGTCATGCCATCCGTAAGATGCTTTTCTGTGACTGGTGAG
TACTCAACCAAGTCATTCTGAGAATAGTGTATGCGGCGACCGAGTTGCTCTTGCCCGGCGTCAATACGGG
ATAATACCGCGCCACATAGCAGAACTTTAAAAGTGCTCATCATTGGAAAACGTTCTTCGGGGCGAAAACT
CTCAAGGATCTTACCGCTGTTGAGATCCAGTTCGATGTAACCCACTCGTGCACCCAACTGATCTTCAGCA
TCTTTTACTTTCACCAGCGTTTCTGGGTGAGCAAAAACAGGAAGGCAAAATGCCGCAAAAAAGGGAATAA
GGGCGACACGGAAATGTTGAATACTCATACTCTTCCTTTTTCAATATTATTGAAGCATTTATCAGGGTTA
TTGTCTCATGAGCGGATACATATTTGAATGTATTTAGAAAAATAAACAAATAGGGGTTCCGCGCACATTT
CCCCGAAAAGTGCCACCTGACG
