>Addgene plasmid #126423 | CaMKIV-DCTK75E | depositor partial sequence | sequence record 241785 | CaMK IV-dCTK75E insert with a Flag tag at the amino termini were cloned into pcDNA3.1(+) at the BamHI site
GGATCTCTGAGATGGACTACAAGGACGACGATGACAAACTCAAAGTCACGGTGCCCTCCTGCTCCGCCTC
GTCCTGCTCTTCGGTCACCGCCAGTGCGGCCCCGGGGACCGCGAGCCTCGTCCCGGATTACTGGATCGAC
GGCTCCAACAGGGATGCGCTGAGCGATTTCTTCGAGGTGGAGTCGGAGCTGGGACGGGGTGCTACATCCA
TTGTGTACAGATGCAAACAGAAGGGGACCCAGAAGCCTTATGCTCTCGAGGTGTTAAAGAAAACAGTGGA
CAAAAAAATCGTAAGAACTGAGATAGGAGTTCTTCTTCGCCTCTCACATCCAAACATTATAAAACTTAAA
GAGATATTTGAAACCCCTACAGAAATCAGTCTGGTCCTAGAACTCGTCACAGGAGGAGAACTGTTTGATA
GGATTGTGGAAAAGGGATATTACAGTGAGCGAGATGCTGCAGATGCCGTTAAACAAATCCTGGAGGCAGT
TGCTTATCTACATGAAAATGGGATTGTCCATCGTGATCTCAAACCAGAGAATCTTCTTTATGCAACTCCA
GCCCCAGATGCACCACTCAAAATCGCTGATTTTGGACTCTCTAAAATTGTGGAACATCAAGTGCTCATGA
AGACAGTATGTGGAACCCCAGGGTACTGCGCACCTGAAATTCTTAGAGGTTGTGCCTATGGACCTGAGGT
GGACATGTGGTCTGTAGGAATAATCACCTACATCTTACTTTGTGGATTTGAACCATTCTATGATGAAAGA
GGCGATCAGTTCATGTTCAGGAGAATTCTGAATTGTGAATATTACTTTATCTCCCCCTGGTGGGATGAAG
TATCTCTAAATGCCAAGGACTTGGTCAGAAAATTAATTGTTTTGGATCCAAAGAAACGGCTGACTACATT
TCAAGCTCTCCAGCATCCGTGGGTCACAGGTAAAGCAGCCAATTTTGTACACATGGATACCGCTCAAAAG
AAGCTCTAGAGATCC
